>Addgene plasmid #175772 | pHAGE-eGFP-TAX1BP1 Y635A | addgene full sequence | sequence record 384102 | Addgene NGS Result
CGTTACATAACTTACGGTAAATGGCCCGCCTGGCTGACCGCCCAACGACCCCCGCCCATTGACGTCAATA
ATGACGTATGTTCCCATAGTAACGCCAATAGGGACTTTCCATTGACGTCAATGGGTGGAGTATTTACGGT
AAACTGCCCACTTGGCAGTACATCAAGTGTATCATATGCCAAGTACGCCCCCTATTGACGTCAATGACGG
TAAATGGCCCGCCTGGCATTATGCCCAGTACATGACCTTATGGGACTTTCCTACTTGGCAGTACATCTAC
GTATTAGTCATCGCTATTACCATGGTGATGCGGTTTTGGCAGTACATCAATGGGCGTGGATAGCGGTTTG
ACTCACGGGGATTTCCAAGTCTCCACCCCATTGACGTCAATGGGAGTTTGTTTTGGCACCAAAATCAACG
GGACTTTCCAAAATGTCGTAACAACTCCGCCCCATTGACGCAAATGGGCGGTAGGCGTGTACGGTGGGAG
GTCTATATAAGCAGAGCTCGTTTAGTGAACCGTCAGATCGCCTGGAGACGCCATCCACGCTGTTTTGACC
TCCATAGAAGACACCGGCGGCCGATCTGCCACCATGGTGAGCAAGGGCGAGGAGCTGTTCACCGGGGTGG
TGCCCATCCTGGTCGAGCTGGACGGCGACGTAAACGGCCACAAGTTCAGCGTGTCCGGCGAGGGCGAGGG
CGATGCCACCTACGGCAAGCTGACCCTGAAGTTCATCTGCACCACCGGCAAGCTGCCCGTGCCCTGGCCC
ACCCTCGTGACCACCCTGACCTACGGCGTGCAGTGCTTCAGCCGCTACCCCGACCACATGAAGCAGCACG
ACTTCTTCAAGTCCGCCATGCCCGAAGGCTACGTCCAGGAGCGCACCATCTTCTTCAAGGACGACGGCAA
CTACAAGACCCGCGCCGAGGTGAAGTTCGAGGGCGACACCCTGGTGAACCGCATCGAGCTGAAGGGCATC
GACTTCAAGGAGGACGGCAACATCCTGGGGCACAAGCTGGAGTACAACTACAACAGCCACAACGTCTATA
TCATGGCCGACAAGCAGAAGAACGGCATCAAGGTGAACTTCAAGATCCGCCACAACATCGAGGACGGCAG
CGTGCAGCTCGCCGACCACTACCAGCAGAACACCCCCATCGGCGACGGCCCCGTGCTGCTGCCCGACAAC
CACTACCTGAGCACCCAGTCCGCCCTGAGCAAAGACCCCAACGAGAAGCGCGATCACATGGTCCTGCTGG
AGTTCGTGACCGCCGCCGGGATCACTCTCGGCATGGACGAGCTGTACAAGGCTCGAGGTTATCAAACAAG
TTTGTACAAAAAAGTTGGCATGACATCCTTTCAAGAAGTCCCATTGCAGACTTCCAACTTTGCCCATGTC
ATCTTTCAAAATGTGGCCAAGAGTTACCTTCCTAATGCACACCTGGAATGTCATTACACCTTAACTCCAT
ATATTCATCCACATCCAAAAGATTGGGTTGGTATATTCAAGGTTGGATGGAGTACTGCTCGTGATTATTA
CACGTTTTTATGGTCCCCTATGCCTGAACATTATGTGGAAGGATCAACAGTCAATTGTGTACTAGCATTC
CAAGGATATTACCTTCCAAATGATGATGGAGAATTTTATCAGTTCTGTTACGTTACCCATAAGGGTGAAA
TTCGTGGAGCAAGTACACCTTTCCAGTTTCGAGCTTCTTCTCCAGTTGAAGAGCTGCTTACTATGGAAGA
TGAAGGAAATTCTGACATGTTAGTGGTGACCACAAAAGCAGGCCTTCTTGAGTTGAAAATTGAGAAAACC
ATGAAAGAAAAAGAAGAACTGTTAAAGTTAATTGCCGTTCTGGAAAAAGAAACAGCACAACTTCGAGAAC
AAGTTGGGAGAATGGAAAGAGAACTTAACCATGAGAAAGAAAGATGTGACCAACTGCAAGCAGAACAAAA
GGGTCTTACTGAAGTAACACAAAGCTTAAAAATGGAAAATGAAGAGTTTAAGAAGAGGTTCAGTGATGCT
ACATCCAAAGCCCATCAGCTTGAGGAAGATATTGTGTCAGTAACACATAAAGCAATTGAAAAAGAAACCG
AATTAGACAGTTTAAAGGACAAACTCAAGAAGGCACAACATGAAAGAGAACAACTTGAATGTCAGTTGAA
GACAGAGAAGGATGAAAAGGAACTTTATAAGGTACATTTGAAGAATACAGAAATAGAAAATACCAAGCTT
ATGTCAGAGGTCCAGACTTTAAAAAATTTAGATGGGAACAAAGAAAGCGTGATTACTCATTTCAAAGAAG
AGATTGGCAGGCTGCAGTTATGTTTGGCTGAAAAGGAAAATCTGCAAAGAACTTTCCTGCTTACAACCTC
AAGTAAAGAAGATACTTGTTTTTTAAAGGAGCAACTTCGTAAAGCAGAGGAACAGGTTCAGGCAACTCGG
CAAGAAGTTGTCTTTCTGGCTAAAGAACTCAGTGATGCTGTCAACGTACGAGACAGAACGATGGCAGACC
TGCATACTGCACGCTTGGAAAACGAGAAAGTGAAAAAGCAGTTAGCTGATGCAGTGGCAGAACTTAAACT
AAATGCTATGAAAAAAGATCAGGACAAGACTGATACACTGGAACACGAACTAAGAAGAGAAGTTGAAGAT
CTGAAACTCCGTCTTCAGATGGCTGCAGACCATTATAAAGAAAAATTTAAGGAATGCCAAAGGCTCCAAA
AACAAATAAACAAACTTTCAGATCAATCAGCTAATAATAATAATGTCTTCACAAAGAAAACGGGGAATCA
GCAGAAAGTGAATGATGCTTCAGTAAACACAGACCCAGCCACTTCTGCCTCTACTGTAGATGTAAAGCCA
TCACCTTCTGCAGCAGAGGCAGATTTTGACATAGTAACAAAGGGGCAAGTCTGTGAAATGACCAAAGAAA
TTGCTGACAAAACAGAAAAGTATAATAAATGTAAACAACTCTTGCAGGATGAGAAAGCAAAATGCAATAA
ATATGCTGATGAACTTGCAAAAATGGAGCTGAAATGGAAAGAACAAGTGAAAATTGCTGAAAATGTAAAA
CTTGAACTAGCTGAAGTACAGGACAATTATAAAGAACTTAAAAGGAGTCTAGAAAATCCAGCAGAAAGGA
AAATGGAAGGTCAGAATTCCCAGAGTCCTCAATGTTTCAAAACATGCTCAGAGCAAAATGGTTATGTTCT
CACATTGTCAAATGCACAACCAGTTCTGCAAGCAGGTAATCCTTATGCATCTCAGGAAACAAGAGATGGA
GCAGATGGTGCTTTTTACCCAGATGAAATACAAAGGCCACCTGTCAGAGTCCCCTCTTGGGGACTGGAAG
ACAATGTTGTCTGCAGCCAGCCTGCTCGAAACTTTAGTCGGCCTGATGGCTTAGAGGACTCTGAGGATAG
CAAAGAAGATGAGAATGTGCCTACTGCTCCTGATCCTCCAAGTCAACATTTACGTGGGCATGGGACAGGC
TTTTGCTTTGATTCCAGCTTTGATGTTCACAAGAAGTGTCCCCTCTGTGAGTTAATGTTTCCTCCTAACT
ATGATCAGAGCAAATTTGAAGAACATGTTGAAAGTCACTGGAAGGTGTGCCCGATGTGCAGCGAGCAGTT
CCCTCCTGACTATGACCAGCAGGTGTTTGAAAGGCATGTGCAGACCCATTTTGATCAGAATGTTCTAAAT
TTTGACTACCCAACTTTCTTGTACAAAGTGGTTCGATAACGAATTCTACCGGGTAGGGGAGGCGCTTTTC
CCAAGGCAGTCTGGAGCATGCGCTTTAGCAGCCCCGCTGGGCACTTGGCGCTACACAAGTGGCCTCTGGC
CTCGCACACATTCCACATCCACCGGTAGGCGCCAACCGGCTCCGTTCTTTGGTGGCCCCTTCGCGCCACC
TTCTACTCCTCCCCTAGTCAGGAAGTTCCCCCCCGCCCCGCAGCTCGCGTCGTGCAGGACGTGACAAATG
GAAGTAGCACGTCTCACTAGTCTCGTGCAGATGGACAGCACCGCTGAGCAATGGAAGCGGGTAGGCCTTT
GGGGCAGCGGCCAATAGCAGCTTTGCTCCTTCGCTTTCTGGGCTCAGAGGCTGGGAAGGGGTGGGTCCGG
GGGCGGGCTCAGGGGCGGGCTCAGGGGCGGGGCGGGCGCCCGAAGGTCCTCCGGAGGCCCGGCATTCTGC
ACGCTTCAAAAGCGCACGTCTGCCGCGCTGTTCTCCTCTTCCTCATCTCCGGGCCTTTCGACCTGCAGCC
CATTAATTAAACCATGGCCAAGCCTTTGTCTCAAGAAGAATCCACCCTCATTGAAAGAGCAACGGCTACA
ATCAACAGCATCCCCATCTCTGAAGACTACAGCGTCGCCAGCGCAGCTCTCTCTAGCGACGGCCGCATCT
TCACTGGTGTCAATGTATATCATTTTACTGGGGGACCTTGTGCAGAACTCGTGGTGCTGGGCACTGCTGC
TGCTGCGGCAGCTGGCAACCTGACTTGTATCGTCGCGATCGGAAATGAGAACAGGGGCATCTTGAGCCCC
TGCGGACGGTGCCGACAGGTGCTTCTCGATCTGCATCCTGGGATCAAAGCCATAGTGAAGGACAGTGATG
GACAGCCGACGGCAGTTGGGATTCGTGAATTGCTGCCCTCTGGTTATGTGTGGGAGGGCTAAGCACTTCG
TGGCCGAGGAGCAGGACTGACACTCGACCTCGAAACTTGTTTATTGCAGCTTATAATGGTTACAAATAAA
GCAATAGCATCACAAATTTCACAAATAAAGCATTTTTTTCACTGCATTCTAGTTGTGGTTTGTCCAAACT
CATCAATGTATCTTATCATGTCTATGCATCGATAGATCCTAATCAACCTCTGGATTACAAAATTTGTGAA
AGATTGACTGGTATTCTTAACTATGTTGCTCCTTTTACGCTATGTGGATACGCTGCTTTAATGCCTTTGT
ATCATGCTATTGCTTCCCGTATGGCTTTCATTTTCTCCTCCTTGTATAAATCCTGGTTGCTGTCTCTTTA
TGAGGAGTTGTGGCCCGTTGTCAGGCAACGTGGCGTGGTGTGCACTGTGTTTGCTGACGCAACCCCCACT
GGTTGGGGCATTGCCACCACCTGTCAGCTCCTTTCCGGGACTTTCGCTTTCCCCCTCCCTATTGCCACGG
CGGAACTCATCGCCGCCTGCCTTGCCCGCTGCTGGACAGGGGCTCGGCTGTTGGGCACTGACAATTCCGT
GGTGTTGTCGGGGAAATCATCGTCCTTTCCTTGGCTGCTCGCCTGTGTTGCCACCTGGATTCTGCGCGGG
ACGTCCTTCTGCTACGTCCCTTCGGCCCTCAATCCAGCGGACCTTCCTTCCCGCGGCCTGCTGCCGGCTC
TGCGGCCTCTTCCGCGTCTTCGCCTTCGCCCTCAGACGAGTCGGATCTCCCTTTGGGCCGCCTCCCCGCC
TGAGATCCTTTAAGACCAATGACTTACAAGGCAGCTGTAGATCTTAGCCACTTTTTAAAAGAAAAGGGGG
GACTGGAAGGGCTAATTCACTCCCAACGAAGACAAGATCTGCTTTTTGCTTGTACTGGGTCTCTCTGGTT
AGACCAGATCTGAGCCTGGGAGCTCTCTGGCTAACTAGGGAACCCACTGCTTAAGCCTCAATAAAGCTTG
CCTTGAGTGCTTCAAGTAGTGTGTGCCCGTCTGTTGTGTGACTCTGGTAACTAGAGATCCCTCAGACCCT
TTTAGTCAGTGTGGAAAATCTCTAGCAGTAGTAGTTCATGTCATCTTATTATTCAGTATTTATAACTTGC
AAAGAAATGAATATCAGAGAGTGAGAGGCCCGGGTTAATTAAGGAAAGGGCTAGATCATTCTTGAAGACG
AAAGGGCCTCGTGATACGCCTATTTTTATAGGTTAATGTCATGATAATAATGGTTTCTTAGACGTCAGGT
GGCACTTTTCGGGGAAATGTGCGCGGAACCCCTATTTGTTTATTTTTCTAAATACATTCAAATATGTATC
CGCTCATGAGACAATAACCCTGATAAATGCTTCAATAATATTGAAAAAGGAAGAGTATGAGTATTCAACA
TTTCCGTGTCGCCCTTATTCCCTTTTTTGCGGCATTTTGCCTTCCTGTTTTTGCTCACCCAGAAACGCTG
GTGAAAGTAAAAGATGCTGAAGATCAGTTGGGTGCACGAGTGGGTTACATCGAACTGGATCTCAACAGCG
GTAAGATCCTTGAGAGTTTTCGCCCCGAAGAACGTTTTCCAATGATGAGCACTTTTAAAGTTCTGCTATG
TGGCGCGGTATTATCCCGTGTTGACGCCGGGCAAGAGCAACTCGGTCGCCGCATACACTATTCTCAGAAT
GACTTGGTTGAGTACTCACCAGTCACAGAAAAGCATCTTACGGATGGCATGACAGTAAGAGAATTATGCA
GTGCTGCCATAACCATGAGTGATAACACTGCGGCCAACTTACTTCTGACAACGATCGGAGGACCGAAGGA
GCTAACCGCTTTTTTGCACAACATGGGGGATCATGTAACTCGCCTTGATCGTTGGGAACCGGAGCTGAAT
GAAGCCATACCAAACGACGAGCGTGACACCACGATGCCTGTAGCAATGGCAACAACGTTGCGCAAACTAT
TAACTGGCGAACTACTTACTCTAGCTTCCCGGCAACAATTAATAGACTGGATGGAGGCGGATAAAGTTGC
AGGACCACTTCTGCGCTCGGCCCTTCCGGCTGGCTGGTTTATTGCTGATAAATCTGGAGCCGGTGAGCGT
GGGTCTCGCGGTATCATTGCAGCACTGGGGCCAGATGGTAAGCCCTCCCGTATCGTAGTTATCTACACGA
CGGGGAGTCAGGCAACTATGGATGAACGAAATAGACAGATCGCTGAGATAGGTGCCTCACTGATTAAGCA
TTGGTAACTGTCAGACCAAGTTTACTCATATATACTTTAGATTGATTTAAAACTTCATTTTTAATTTAAA
AGGATCTAGGTGAAGATCCTTTTTGATAATCTCATGACCAAAATCCCTTAACGTGAGTTTTCGTTCCACT
GAGCGTCAGACCCCGTAGAAAAGATCAAAGGATCTTCTTGAGATCCTTTTTTTCTGCGCGTAATCTGCTG
CTTGCAAACAAAAAAACCACCGCTACCAGCGGTGGTTTGTTTGCCGGATCAAGAGCTACCAACTCTTTTT
CCGAAGGTAACTGGCTTCAGCAGAGCGCAGATACCAAATACTGTTCTTCTAGTGTAGCCGTAGTTAGGCC
ACCACTTCAAGAACTCTGTAGCACCGCCTACATACCTCGCTCTGCTAATCCTGTTACCAGTGGCTGCTGC
CAGTGGCGATAAGTCGTGTCTTACCGGGTTGGACTCAAGACGATAGTTACCGGATAAGGCGCAGCGGTCG
GGCTGAACGGGGGGTTCGTGCACACAGCCCAGCTTGGAGCGAACGACCTACACCGAACTGAGATACCTAC
AGCGTGAGCTATGAGAAAGCGCCACGCTTCCCGAAGGGAGAAAGGCGGACAGGTATCCGGTAAGCGGCAG
GGTCGGAACAGGAGAGCGCACGAGGGAGCTTCCAGGGGGAAACGCCTGGTATCTTTATAGTCCTGTCGGG
TTTCGCCACCTCTGACTTGAGCGTCGATTTTTGTGATGCTCGTCAGGGGGGCGGAGCCTATGGAAAAACG
CCAGCAACGCGGCCTTTTTACGGTTCCTGGCCTTTTGCTGGCCTTTTGCTCACATGTTCTTTCCTGCGTT
ATCCCCTGATTCTGTGGATAACCGTATTACCGCCTTTGAGTGAGCTGATACCGCTCGCCGCAGCCGAACG
ACCGAGCGCAGCGAGTCAGTGAGCGAGGAAGCGGAAGAGCGCCCAATACGCAAACCGCCTCTCCCCGCGC
GTTGGCCGATTCATTAATGCAGCAAGCTCATGGCTGACTAATTTTTTTTATTTATGCAGAGGCCGAGGCC
GCCTCGGCCTCTGAGCTATTCCAGAAGTAGTGAGGAGGCTTTTTTGGAGGCCTAGGCTTTTGCAAAAAGC
TCCCCGTGGCACGACAGGTTTCCCGACTGGAAAGCGGGCAGTGAGCGCAACGCAATTAATGTGAGTTAGC
TCACTCATTAGGCACCCCAGGCTTTACACTTTATGCTTCCGGCTCGTATGTTGTGTGGAATTGTGAGCGG
ATAACAATTTCACACAGGAAACAGCTATGACATGATTACGAATTTCACAAATAAAGCATTTTTTTCACTG
CATTCTAGTTGTGGTTTGTCCAAACTCATCAATGTATCTTATCATGTCTGGATCAACTGGATAACTCAAG
CTAACCAAAATCATCCCAAACTTCCCACCCCATACCCTATTACCACTGCCAATTACCTGTGGTTTCATTT
ACTCTAAACCTGTGATTCCTCTGAATTATTTTCATTTTAAAGAAATTGTATTTGTTAAATATGTACTACA
AACTTAGTAGTTGGAAGGGCTAATTCACTCCCAAAGAAGACAAGATATCCTTGATCTGTGGATCTACCAC
ACACAAGGCTACTTCCCTGATTAGCAGAACTACACACCAGGGCCAGGGGTCAGATATCCACTGACCTTTG
GATGGTGCTACAAGCTAGTACCAGTTGAGCCAGATAAGGTAGAAGAGGCCAATAAAGGAGAGAACACCAG
CTTGTTACACCCTGTGAGCCTGCATGGGATGGATGACCCGGAGAGAGAAGTGTTAGAGTGGAGGTTTGAC
AGCCGCCTAGCATTTCATCACGTGGCCCGAGAGCTGCATCCGGAGTACTTCAAGAACTGCTGATATCGAG
CTTGCTACAAGGGACTTTCCGCTGGGGACTTTCCAGGGAGGCGTGGCCTGGGCGGGACTGGGGAGTGGCG
AGCCCTCAGATCCTGCATATAAGCAGCTGCTTTTTGCCTGTACTGGGTCTCTCTGGTTAGACCAGATCTG
AGCCTGGGAGCTCTCTGGCTAACTAGGGAACCCACTGCTTAAGCCTCAATAAAGCTTGCCTTGAGTGCTT
CAAGTAGTGTGTGCCCGTCTGTTGTGTGACTCTGGTAACTAGAGATCCCTCAGACCCTTTTAGTCAGTGT
GGAAAATCTCTAGCAGTGGCGCCCGAACAGGGACTTGAAAGCGAAAGGGAAACCAGAGGAGCTCTCTCGA
CGCAGGACTCGGCTTGCTGAAGCGCGCACGGCAAGAGGCGAGGGGCGGCGACTGGTGAGTACGCCAAAAA
TTTTGACTAGCGGAGGCTAGAAGGAGAGAGATGGGTGCGAGAGCGTCAGTATTAAGCGGGGGAGAATTAG
ATCGCGATGGGAAAAAATTCGGTTAAGGCCAGGGGGAAAGAAAAAATATAAATTAAAACATATAGTATGG
GCAAGCAGGGAGCTAGAACGATTCGCAGTTAATCCTGGCCTGTTAGAAACATCAGAAGGCTGTAGACAAA
TACTGGGACAGCTACAACCATCCCTTCAGACAGGATCAGAAGAACTTAGATCATTATATAATACAGTAGC
AACCCTCTATTGTGTGCATCAAAGGATAGAGATAAAAGACACCAAGGAAGCTTTAGACAAGATAGAGGAA
GAGCAAAACAAAAGTAAGACCACCGCACAGCAAGCGGCCGGCCGCTGATCTTCAGACCTGGAGGAGGAGA
TATGAGGGACAATTGGAGAAGTGAATTATATAAATATAAAGTAGTAAAAATTGAACCATTAGGAGTAGCA
CCCACCAAGGCAAAGAGAAGAGTGGTGCAGAGAGAAAAAAGAGCAGTGGGAATAGGAGCTTTGTTCCTTG
GGTTCTTGGGAGCAGCAGGAAGCACTATGGGCGCAGCGTCAATGACGCTGACGGTACAGGCCAGACAATT
ATTGTCTGGTATAGTGCAGCAGCAGAACAATTTGCTGAGGGCTATTGAGGCGCAACAGCATCTGTTGCAA
CTCACAGTCTGGGGCATCAAGCAGCTCCAGGCAAGAATCCTGGCTGTGGAAAGATACCTAAAGGATCAAC
AGCTCCTGGGGATTTGGGGTTGCTCTGGAAAACTCATTTGCACCACTGCTGTGCCTTGGAATGCTAGTTG
GAGTAATAAATCTCTGGAACAGATTTGGAATCACACGACCTGGATGGAGTGGGACAGAGAAATTAACAAT
TACACAAGCTTAATACACTCCTTAATTGAAGAATCGCAAAACCAGCAAGAAAAGAATGAACAAGAATTAT
TGGAATTAGATAAATGGGCAAGTTTGTGGAATTGGTTTAACATAACAAATTGGCTGTGGTATATAAAATT
ATTCATAATGATAGTAGGAGGCTTGGTAGGTTTAAGAATAGTTTTTGCTGTACTTTCTATAGTGAATAGA
GTTAGGCAGGGATATTCACCATTATCGTTTCAGACCCACCTCCCAACCCCGAGGGGACCCGACAGGCCCG
AAGGAATAGAAGAAGAAGGTGGAGAGAGAGACAGAGACAGATCCATTCGATTAGTGAACGGATCTCGACG
GTATCGCCGAATTCACAAATGGCAGTATTCATCCACAATTTTAAAAGAAAAGGGGGGATTGGGGGGTACA
GTGCAGGGGAAAGAATAGTAGACATAATAGCAACAGACATACAAACTAAAGAATTACAAAAACAAATTAC
AAAAATTCAAAATTTTCGGGTTTATTACAGGGACAGCAGAGATCCAGTTTGGACTAGTGGAGTTCCG
Features (pLannotate 1.2.2; 30 found; start..end, strand, type, name):
      1..304     +  enhancer       CMV enhancer: human cytomegalovirus immediate early enhancer
    305..508     +  promoter       CMV promoter: human cytomegalovirus (CMV) immediate early promoter
    594..1310    +  CDS            EGFP: EGFP is a basic (constitutively fluorescent) green fluorescent protein published in 1996, derived from Aequorea victoria. It is reported to be a rapidly-maturing weak dimer with moderate acid sensitivity.
   1327..1344    +  protein_bind   attB1 (fragment): mutant version of attB; core recombination site for the Gateway® BP reaction BP Clonase™
   1350..3716    +  CDS            TAX1BP1: TAXB1_HUMAN - Also known as T6BP. Experimental evidence at protein level: Swiss-Prot protein existence level 1. Inhibits TNF-induced apoptosis by mediating the TNFAIP3 anti- apoptotic activity. Degraded by caspase-3-like family proteins upon TNF-induced apoptosis. May also play a role in the pro-inflammatory cytokine IL-1 signaling cascade. From Homo sapiens (Human).
   3718..3742    -  protein_bind   attB2: mutant version of attB; recombination site for the Gateway® BP reaction BP Clonase™
   3761..4260    +  promoter       PGK promoter: mouse phosphoglycerate kinase 1 promoter
   4284..4682    +  CDS            BSD: blasticidin S deaminase; Aspergillus terreus BSD; confers resistance to blasticidin
   4683..4710    +  CDS            BleoR (fragment): antibiotic-binding protein; Sh ble from Streptoalloteichus hindustanus; confers resistance to bleomycin, phleomycin, and Zeocin™
   4724..4845    +  polyA_signal   SV40 poly(A) signal: SV40 polyadenylation signal
   4871..5459    +  misc_feature   WPRE: woodchuck hepatitis virus posttranscriptional regulatory element
   5467..5532    +  CDS            nef (fragment): NEF_HV1Z2 - Experimental evidence at protein level: Swiss-Prot protein existence level 1. Extracellular Nef protein targets CD4(+) T-lymphocytes for apoptosis by interacting with CXCR4 surface receptors. From Human immunodeficiency virus type 1 group M subtype D (isolate Z2/CDC-Z34) (HIV-1).
   5534..5767    +  LTR            3' LTR (ΔU3): self-inactivating 3' long terminal repeat (LTR) from HIV-1
   5972..6076    +  promoter       AmpR promoter: bla
   6077..6937    +  CDS            AmpR: β-lactamase; bla; confers resistance to ampicillin, carbenicillin, and related antibiotics
   7108..7696    +  rep_origin     ori: high-copy-number ColE1/pMB1/pBR322/pUC origin of replication
   7879..7933    +  CDS            lacI (fragment): lac repressor; lacI; The lac repressor binds to the lac operator to inhibit transcription in E. coli. This inhibition can be relieved by adding lactose or isopropyl-β-D-thiogalactopyranoside (IPTG).
   7939..8032    +  rep_origin     SV40 ori (fragment): SV40 origin of replication
   8057..8094    +  CDS            lacI (fragment): lac repressor; lacI; The lac repressor binds to the lac operator to inhibit transcription in E. coli. This inhibition can be relieved by adding lactose or isopropyl-β-D-thiogalactopyranoside (IPTG).
   8107..8128    +  protein_bind   CAP binding site: CAP binding activates transcription in the presence of cAMP. E. coli catabolite activator protein
   8143..8173    +  promoter       lac promoter: promoter for the E. coli lac operon
   8177..8199    +  protein_bind   lac operator (fragment): The lac repressor binds to the lac operator to inhibit transcription in E. coli. This inhibition can be relieved by adding lactose or isopropyl-β-D-thiogalactopyranoside (IPTG). lac repressor encoded by lacI
   8231..8314    +  polyA_signal   SV40 poly(A) signal (fragment): SV40 polyadenylation signal
   8481..8810    +  CDS            nef (fragment): NEF_HV1BR - Experimental evidence at protein level: Swiss-Prot protein existence level 1. Extracellular Nef protein targets CD4(+) T-lymphocytes for apoptosis by interacting with CXCR4 surface receptors (PubMed:14990729). From Human immunodeficiency virus type 1 group M subtype B (isolate BRU/LAI) (HIV-1).
   8858..9115    +  LTR            5' LTR (truncated): truncated 5' long terminal repeat (LTR) from HIV-1
   9162..9287    +  misc_feature   HIV-1 Ψ: packaging signal of human immunodeficiency virus type 1
   9271..9609    +  CDS            HIV-1 gag (fragment): gag protein from human immunodeficiency virus 1; gag
   9784..10017   +  misc_feature   RRE: The Rev response element (RRE) of HIV-1 allows for Rev-dependent mRNA export from the nucleus to the cytoplasm.
  10394..10494   +  CDS            Rev (fragment): human immunodeficiency virus 1 (HIV-1) Rev protein; rev; enhances nuclear export of unspliced and incompletely spliced viral mRNAs
  10539..10656   +  misc_feature   cPPT/CTS: central polypurine tract and central termination sequence of HIV-1
