[The description below was written by a language model from this plasmid's Addgene catalogue record and pLannotate feature annotations shown in this document.]
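Description:
pHAGE-eGFP-TAX1BP1 Y635A is an HIV-1-derived lentiviral expression vector, about 10.7 kb, built on the pHAGE-eGFP backbone for delivering a fluorescently tagged human autophagy receptor into mammalian cells. It is propagated in E. coli through a high-copy ColE1/pUC-type origin with ampicillin selection (AmpR, β-lactamase). The viral portion has the usual transfer-vector layout: a truncated 5' LTR, the Ψ packaging signal with an adjoining gag fragment, the Rev response element for Rev-dependent nuclear export of the genomic RNA, the cPPT/CTS element that aids nuclear import, and a ΔU3 self-inactivating 3' LTR that leaves the integrated provirus without LTR promoter activity. Short nef, Rev, lacI, lac promoter and SV40 fragments are annotated as backbone remnants.

Between the LTRs, the CMV enhancer and immediate-early promoter drive EGFP followed in the same orientation by human TAX1BP1 (also known as CALCOCO3 or T6BP), giving an N-terminally eGFP-tagged protein. The TAX1BP1 coding sequence is flanked by attB1 and attB2 sites, consistent with its insertion by Gateway recombination, and carries the Y635A point substitution; the record does not state the functional consequence of this mutation. Downstream, a mouse PGK promoter drives blasticidin S deaminase, allowing blasticidin selection of transduced cells, followed by an SV40 polyadenylation signal and a WPRE, which generally enhances transcript stability and expression. The associated study concerns ubiquitin-binding autophagy receptors in the clearance of damaged lysosomes (lysophagy), so the construct is suited to stable expression and imaging of the mutant receptor for comparison with other TAX1BP1 variants.
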