Addgene plasmid #175772: pHAGE-eGFP-TAX1BP1 Y635A
Purpose: Lentiviral vector expressing N-terminally tagged eGFP-TAX1BP1 Y635A
Depositing lab: Wade Harper. Depositing organization: Harvard Medical School. Publication: Quantitative proteomics reveals the selectivity of ubiquitin-binding autophagy receptors in the turnover of damaged lysosomes by lysophagy. Eapen VV, Swarup S, Hoyer MJ, Paulo JA, Harper JW. eLife. 2021 Sep 29;10. pii: 72328. doi: 10.7554/eLife.72328. PubMed 34585663.
Backbone
  Vector backbone: pHAGE-eGFP
  Vector type: Lentiviral
Growth in bacteria
  Bacterial resistance: Ampicillin, 100 μg/mL
  Growth temperature: 37°C
  Growth strain: NEB Stable
  Copy number: Unknown
Gene/Insert
  Gene/Insert name: TAX1BP1
  Species: H. sapiens (human)
  Mutation: Y635A
  Entrez Gene: TAX1BP1 (a.k.a. CALCOCO3, T6BP, TXBP151)
  Cloning method: Gateway Cloning
Terms and licenses: Academic/Nonprofit Terms; Industry Terms: Not Available to Industry
How to cite: pHAGE-eGFP-TAX1BP1 Y635A was a gift from Wade Harper (Addgene plasmid # 175772 ; http://n2t.net/addgene:175772 ; RRID:Addgene_175772)
